Addgene plasmid #144010: TFORF2324
Purpose: Lentiviral vector for overexpressing transcription factor ORFs with unique 24-bp barcodes. Barcodes facilitate identification of transcription factors in pooled screens.
Depositing lab: Feng Zhang. Depositing organization: Broad Institute. Publication: A transcription factor atlas of directed differentiation. Joung J, Ma S, Tay T, Geiger-Schuller KR, Kirchgatterer PC, Verdine VK, Guo B, Arias-Garcia MA, Allen WE, Singh A, Kuksenko O, Abudayyeh OO, Gootenberg JS, Fu Z, Macrae RK, Buenrostro JD, Regev A, Zhang F. Cell. 2023 Jan 5;186(1):209-229.e26. doi: 10.1016/j.cell.2022.11.026. PubMed 36608654.
Backbone
  Vector backbone: pLX_TRC317
  Backbone manufacturer: Broad Institute Genetic Perturbation Platform
  Backbone size w/o insert (bp): 8264
  Vector type: Mammalian Expression, Lentiviral
  Selectable markers: Puromycin
Growth in bacteria
  Bacterial resistance: Ampicillin, 100 μg/mL
  Growth temperature: 37°C
  Growth strain: EPI400
  Copy number: High Copy
Gene/Insert
  Gene/Insert name: TAF1
  Species: H. sapiens (human)
  Insert size (bp): 5789
  Entrez Gene: TAF1 (a.k.a. BA2R, CCG1, CCGS, DYT3, DYT3/TAF1, KAT4, MRXS33, N-TAF1, NSCL2, OF, P250, TAF(II)250, TAF2A, TAFII-250, TAFII250, XDP)
  Promoter: EF1a
  Cloning method: Unknown
  Sequencing primers: 5′ GGGTGGAGACTGAAGTTAGGCCAG; 3′ CACATAGCGTAAAAGGAGCAACATAG
Terms and licenses: Academic/Nonprofit Terms; Industry Terms: Not Available to Industry
Depositor comments: NM_001286074,ENST00000423759 . The transcription factor ORF portion of this plasmid was synthesized by Genewiz. Please test multiple small colonies in case of plasmid recombination. To make this collection available in a timely manner, a portion of this collection was not fully sequenced by Addgene. If an Addgene verified full plasmid sequence is not available, please contact us prior to placing an order to request the full sequence.
How to cite: TFORF2324 was a gift from Feng Zhang (Addgene plasmid # 144010 ; http://n2t.net/addgene:144010 ; RRID:Addgene_144010)
