[The description below was written by a language model from this plasmid's Addgene catalogue record and pLannotate feature annotations shown in this document.]
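Description:
TFORF2324 is a third-generation-style, self-inactivating lentiviral expression plasmid built on the pLX_TRC317 backbone and carrying the human TAF1 open reading frame, one member of a barcoded transcription factor ORF collection. It is propagated in E. coli through a high-copy ColE1/pUC-type origin with ampicillin selection (AmpR under its own bla promoter). It also retains an f1 origin and remnants of a lac/lacZα cloning region flanked by T7 and T3 promoters. The full sequence record is about 14 kb, consistent with an 8.3 kb backbone plus a 5.8 kb insert. The depositor warns that the plasmid may recombine, which is a common concern with large LTR-containing constructs.

The viral genome is transcribed in packaging cells from an RSV promoter fused to a truncated HIV-1 5' LTR. This is followed by the Ψ packaging signal with a partial gag sequence, the Rev response element for Rev-dependent nuclear export, and a cPPT/CTS, which aids nuclear import. Within the provirus, an SV40 early promoter drives puromycin N-acetyltransferase for selection of transduced mammalian cells, and the EF-1α promoter provides strong constitutive expression of TAF1, the largest subunit and core scaffold of the TFIID general transcription factor complex. A WPRE downstream of the ORF enhances transcript expression, and the ΔU3 3' LTR inactivates the viral promoter after integration. An SV40 poly(A) signal lies beyond the LTR.

According to the record, each vector in the collection carries a unique 24-bp barcode, though it is not annotated in the feature table. The barcode allows the overexpressed factor to be identified in pooled screens, such as those for directed differentiation.
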