Features (pLannotate 1.2.2; 31 found; start..end, strand, type, name):
      1..1179    +  promoter       EF-1α promoter: strong constitutive promoter for human elongation factor EF-1α
   1196..6880    +  CDS            TAF1: TAF1_HUMAN - Also known as BA2R, CCG1, CCGS, TAF2A. Experimental evidence at protein level: Swiss-Prot protein existence level 1. Largest component and core scaffold of the TFIID basal transcription factor complex (PubMed:25412659, PubMed:27007846). Contains novel N- and C-terminal Ser/Thr kinase domains which can autophosphorylate or transphosphorylate other transcription factors. Phosphorylates TP53 on 'Thr-55' which leads to MDM2-mediated degradation of TP53. Phosphorylates GTF2A1 and GTF2F1 on Ser residues. Possesses DNA-binding activity (PubMed:25412659). Essential for progression of the
   6896..6949    +  promoter       U6 promoter (fragment): RNA polymerase III promoter for human U6 snRNA
   6991..7579    +  misc_feature   WPRE: woodchuck hepatitis virus posttranscriptional regulatory element
   7630..7649    +  misc_feature   cPPT/CTS (fragment): central polypurine tract and central termination sequence of HIV-1
   7651..7884    +  LTR            3' LTR (ΔU3): self-inactivating 3' long terminal repeat (LTR) from HIV-1
   7962..8083    +  polyA_signal   SV40 poly(A) signal: SV40 polyadenylation signal
   8123..8258    +  rep_origin     SV40 ori: SV40 origin of replication
   8279..8297    -  promoter       T7 promoter: promoter for bacteriophage T7 RNA polymerase
   8305..8460    +  CDS            lacZα (fragment): LacZα fragment of β-galactosidase; lacZ fragment
   8465..8893    +  rep_origin     f1 ori (sequence partly withheld): f1 bacteriophage origin of replication; arrow indicates direction of (+) strand synthesis
   8946..9050    +  promoter       AmpR promoter: bla
   9051..9911    +  CDS            AmpR: β-lactamase; bla; confers resistance to ampicillin, carbenicillin, and related antibiotics
  10082..10670   +  rep_origin     ori: high-copy-number ColE1/pMB1/pBR322/pUC origin of replication
  10853..10945   +  CDS            lacI (fragment): lac repressor; lacI; The lac repressor binds to the lac operator to inhibit transcription in E. coli. This inhibition can be relieved by adding lactose or isopropyl-β-D-thiogalactopyranoside (IPTG).
  10958..10979   +  protein_bind   CAP binding site: CAP binding activates transcription in the presence of cAMP. E. coli catabolite activator protein
  10994..11024   +  promoter       lac promoter: promoter for the E. coli lac operon
  11028..11050   +  protein_bind   lac operator (fragment): The lac repressor binds to the lac operator to inhibit transcription in E. coli. This inhibition can be relieved by adding lactose or isopropyl-β-D-thiogalactopyranoside (IPTG). lac repressor encoded by lacI
  11093..11111   +  promoter       T3 promoter: promoter for bacteriophage T3 RNA polymerase
  11139..11365   +  promoter       RSV promoter: Rous sarcoma virus enhancer/promoter
  11366..11546   +  LTR            5' LTR (truncated): truncated 5' long terminal repeat (LTR) from HIV-1
  11593..11718   +  misc_feature   HIV-1 Ψ: packaging signal of human immunodeficiency virus type 1
  11702..12065   +  CDS            HIV-1 gag (fragment): gag protein from human immunodeficiency virus 1; gag
  12211..12444   +  misc_feature   RRE: The Rev response element (RRE) of HIV-1 allows for Rev-dependent mRNA export from the nucleus to the cytoplasm.
  12821..12847   +  CDS            Rev (fragment): human immunodeficiency virus 1 (HIV-1) Rev protein; rev; enhances nuclear export of unspliced and incompletely spliced viral mRNAs
  12854..12877   +  promoter       SV40 promoter (fragment): SV40 early promoter
  12878..12949   +  promoter       SV40 promoter (fragment): SV40 enhancer and early promoter
  12973..13108   +  rep_origin     SV40 ori: SV40 origin of replication
  13154..13750   +  CDS            PuroR (fragment): puromycin N-acetyltransferase; pac from Streptomyces; confers resistance to puromycin
  13799..13916   +  misc_feature   cPPT/CTS: central polypurine tract and central termination sequence of HIV-1
  13981..14047   +  CDS            small t antigen (fragment): SV40 (simian virus 40) small t antigen
>Addgene plasmid #144010 | TFORF2324 | addgene full sequence | sequence record 353024 | Addgene NGS Result
GGCTCCGGTGCCCGTCAGTGGGCAGAGCGCACATCGCCCACAGTCCCCGAGAAGTTGGGGGGAGGGGTCG
GCAATTGAACCGGTGCCTAGAGAAGGTGGCGCGGGGTAAACTGGGAAAGTGATGTCGTGTACTGGCTCCG
CCTTTTTCCCGAGGGTGGGGGAGAACCGTATATAAGTGCAGTAGTCGCCGTGAACGTTCTTTTTCGCAAC
GGGTTTGCCGCCAGAACACAGGTAAGTGCCGTGTGTGGTTCCCGCGGGCCTGGCCTCTTTACGGGTTATG
GCCCTTGCGTGCCTTGAATTACTTCCACCTGGCTGCAGTACGTGATTCTTGATCCCGAGCTTCGGGTTGG
AAGTGGGTGGGAGAGTTCGAGGCCTTGCGCTTAAGGAGCCCCTTCGCCTCGTGCTTGAGTTGAGGCCTGG
CCTGGGCGCTGGGGCCGCCGCGTGCGAATCTGGTGGCACCTTCGCGCCTGTCTCGCTGCTTTCGATAAGT
CTCTAGCCATTTAAAATTTTTGATGACCTGCTGCGACGCTTTTTTTCTGGCAAGATAGTCTTGTAAATGC
GGGCCAAGATCTGCACACTGGTATTTCGGTTTTTGGGGCCGCGGGCGGCGACGGGGCCCGTGCGTCCCAG
CGCACATGTTCGGCGAGGCGGGGCCTGCGAGCGCGGCCACCGAGAATCGGACGGGGGTAGTCTCAAGCTG
GCCGGCCTGCTCTGGTGCCTGGCCTCGCGCCGCCGTGTATCGCCCCGCCCTGGGCGGCAAGGCTGGCCCG
GTCGGCACCAGTTGCGTGAGCGGAAAGATGGCCGCTTCCCGGCCCTGCTGCAGGGAGCTCAAAATGGAGG
ACGCGGCGCTCGGGAGAGCGGGCGGGTGAGTCACCCACACAAAGGAAAAGGGCCTTTCCGTCCTCAGCCG
TCGCTTCATGTGACTCCACGGAGTACCGGGCGCCGTCCAGGCACCTCGATTAGTTCTCGAGCTTTTGGAG
TACGTCGTCTTTAGGTTGGGGGGAGGGGTTTTATGCGATGGAGTTTCCCCACACTGAGTGGGTGGAGACT
GAAGTTAGGCCAGCTTGGCACTTGATGTAATTCTCCTTGGAATTTGCCCTTTTTGAGTTTGGATCTTGGT
TCATTCTCAAGCCTCAGACAGTGGTTCAAAGTTTTTTTCTTCCATTTCAGGTGTCGTGAGGCTAGCACCG
CCACCATGGGACCCGGCTGCGATTTGCTGCTGCGGACAGCAGCTACCATCACTGCTGCCGCCATCATGTC
AGACACGGACAGCGACGAAGATTCCGCTGGAGGCGGCCCATTTTCTTTAGCGGGTTTCCTTTTCGGCAAC
ATCAATGGAGCCGGGCAGCTGGAGGGGGAAAGCGTCTTGGATGATGAATGTAAGAAGCACTTGGCAGGCT
TGGGGGCTTTGGGGCTGGGCAGCCTGATCACTGAACTCACGGCAAATGAAGAATTGACCGGGACTGACGG
TGCCTTGGTAAATGATGAAGGGTGGGTTAGGAGTACAGAAGATGCTGTGGACTATTCAGACATCAATGAG
GTGGCAGAAGATGAAAGCCGAAGATACCAGCAGACGATGGGGAGCTTGCAGCCCCTTTGCCACTCAGATT
ATGATGAAGATGACTATGATGCTGATTGTGAAGACATTGATTGCAAGTTGATGCCTCCTCCACCTCCACC
CCCGGGACCAATGAAGAAGGATAAGGACCAGGATTCTATTACTGGTGTGTCTGAAAATGGAGAAGGCATC
ATCTTGCCCTCCATCATTGCCCCTTCCTCTTTGGCCTCAGAGAAAGTGGACTTCAGTAGTTCCTCTGACT
CAGAATCTGAGATGGGACCTCAGGAAGCAACACAGGCAGAATCTGAAGATGGAAAGCTGACCCTTCCATT
GGCTGGGATTATGCAGCATGATGCCACCAAGCTGTTGCCAAGTGTCACAGAACTTTTTCCAGAATTTCGA
CCTGGAAAGGTGTTACGTTTTCTACGTCTTTTTGGACCAGGGAAGAATGTCCCATCTGTTTGGCGGAGTG
CTCGGAGAAAGAGGAAGAAGAAGCACCGTGAGCTGATACAGGAAGAGCAGATCCAGGAGGTGGAGTGCTC
AGTAGAATCAGAAGTCAGCCAGAAGTCTTTGTGGAACTACGACTACGCTCCACCACCACCTCCAGAGCAG
TGTCTCTCTGATGATGAAATCACGATGATGGCTCCTGTGGAGTCCAAATTTTCCCAATCAACTGGAGATA
TAGATAAAGTGACAGATACCAAACCAAGAGTGGCTGAGTGGCGTTATGGGCCTGCCCGACTGTGGTATGA
TATGCTGGGTGTCCCTGAAGATGGCAGTGGGTTTGACTATGGCTTCAAACTGAGAAAGACAGAACATGAA
CCTGTGATAAAATCTAGAATGATAGAGGAATTTAGGAAACTTGAGGAAAACAATGGCACTGATCTTCTGG
CTGATGAAAACTTCCTGATGGTGACACAGCTGCATTGGGAGGATGATATCATCTGGGATGGGGAGGATGT
CAAACACAAAGGGACAAAACCTCAGCGTGCAAGCCTGGCAGGCTGGCTTCCTTCTAGCATGACTAGGAAT
GCGATGGCTTACAATGTTCAGCAAGGTTTTGCAGCCACTCTTGATGATGACAAACCTTGGTACTCCATTT
TTCCCATTGACAATGAGGATCTGGTATATGGACGCTGGGAGGACAATATCATTTGGGATGCTCAGGCCAT
GCCCCGGCTGTTGGAACCTCCTGTTTTGACACTTGATCCCAATGATGAGAACCTCATTTTGGAAATTCCT
GATGAGAAGGAAGAGGCCACCTCTAACTCCCCCTCCAAGGAGAGTAAGAAGGAATCATCTCTGAAGAAGA
GTCGAATTCTCTTAGGGAAAACAGGAGTCATCAAGGAGGAACCACAGCAGAACATGTCTCAGCCAGAAGT
GAAAGATCCATGGAATCTCTCCAATGATGAGTATTATTATCCCAAGCAACAGGGTCTTCGAGGCACCTTT
GGAGGGAATATTATCCAGCATTCAATTCCTGCTGTGGAATTACGGCAGCCCTTCTTTCCCACCCACATGG
GGCCCATCAAACTCCGGCAGTTCCATCGCCCACCTCTGAAAAAGTACTCATTTGGTGCACTTTCTCAGCC
AGGTCCCCACTCAGTCCAACCTTTGCTAAAGCACATCAAAAAAAAGGCCAAGATGAGAGAACAAGAGAGG
CAAGCTTCAGGTGGTGGAGAGATGTTTTTTATGCGCACACCTCAGGACCTCACAGGCAAAGATGGTGATC
TTATTCTTGCAGAATATAGTGAGGAAAATGGACCCTTAATGATGCAGGTTGGCATGGCAACCAAGATAAA
GAACTATTATAAACGGAAACCTGGAAAAGATCCTGGAGCACCAGATTGTAAATATGGGGAAACTGTTTAC
TGCCATACATCTCCTTTCCTGGGTTCTCTCCATCCTGGCCAATTGCTGCAAGCATTTGAGAACAACCTTT
TTCGTGCTCCAATTTATCTTCATAAGATGCCAGAAACTGATTTCTTGATCATTCGGACAAGACAGGGTTA
CTATATTCGGGAATTAGTGGATATTTTTGTGGTTGGCCAGCAGTGTCCCTTGTTTGAAGTTCCTGGGCCT
AACTCCAAAAGGGCCAATACGCATATTCGAGACTTTCTACAGGTTTTTATTTACCGCCTTTTCTGGAAAA
GTAAAGATCGGCCACGGAGGATACGAATGGAAGATATAAAAAAAGCCTTTCCTTCCCATTCAGAAAGCAG
CATCCGGAAGAGGCTAAAGCTCTGCGCTGACTTCAAACGCACAGGGATGGACTCAAACTGGTGGGTGCTT
AAGTCTGATTTTCGTTTACCAACGGAAGAAGAGATCAGAGCTATGGTGTCACCAGAGCAGTGCTGTGCTT
ATTATAGCATGATAGCTGCAGAGCAACGACTGAAGGATGCTGGCTATGGTGAGAAATCCTTTTTTGCTCC
AGAAGAAGAAAATGAGGAAGATTTCCAGATGAAGATTGATGATGAAGTTCGCACTGCCCCTTGGAACACC
ACAAGGGCCTTCATTGCTGCCATGAAGGGCAAGTGTCTGCTAGAGGTGACTGGGGTGGCAGATCCCACGG
GGTGTGGTGAAGGATTCTCCTATGTGAAGATTCCAAACAAACCAACACAGCAGAAGGATGATAAAGAACC
GCAGCCAGTGAAGAAGACAGTGACAGGAACAGATGCAGACCTTCGTCGCCTTTCCCTGAAAAATGCCAAG
CAACTTCTACGTAAATTTGGTGTGCCTGAGGAAGAGATTAAAAAGTTGTCCCGCTGGGAAGTGATTGATG
TGGTGCGCACAATGTCAACAGAACAGGCTCGTTCTGGAGAGGGGCCCATGAGTAAATTTGCCCGTGGATC
AAGGTTTTCTGTGGCTGAGCATCAAGAGCGTTACAAAGAGGAATGTCAGCGCATCTTTGACCTACAGAAC
AAGGTTCTGTCATCAACTGAAGTCTTATCAACTGACACAGACAGCAGCTCAGCTGAAGATAGTGACTTTG
AAGAAATGGGAAAGAACATTGAGAACATGTTGCAGAACAAGAAAACCAGCTCTCAGCTTTCACGTGAACG
GGAGGAACAGGAGCGGAAGGAACTACAGCGAATGCTACTGGCAGCAGGCTCAGCAGCATCCGGAAACAAT
CACAGAGATGATGACACAGCTTCCGTGACTAGCCTTAACTCTTCTGCCACTGGACGCTGTCTCAAGATTT
ATCGCACGTTTCGAGATGAAGAGGGGAAAGAGTATGTTCGCTGTGAGACAGTCCGAAAACCAGCTGTCAT
TGATGCCTATGTGCGCATACGGACTACAAAAGATGAGGAATTCATTCGAAAATTTGCCCTTTTTGATGAA
CAACATCGGGAAGAGATGCGAAAAGAACGGCGGAGGATTCAAGAGCAACTGAGGCGGCTTAAGAGGAACC
AGGAAAAGGAGAAGCTTAAGGGTCCTCCTGAGAAGAAGCCCAAGAAAATGAAGGAGCGTCCTGACCTAAA
ACTGAAATGTGGGGCATGTGGTGCCATTGGACACATGAGGACTAACAAATTCTGCCCCCTCTATTATCAA
ACAAATGCGCCACCTTCCAACCCTGTTGCCATGACAGAAGAACAGGAGGAGGAGTTGGAAAAGACAGTCA
TTCATAATGATAATGAAGAACTTATCAAGGTTGAAGGGACCAAAATTGTCTTGGGGAAACAGCTAATTGA
GAGTGCGGATGAGGTTCGCAGAAAATCTCTGGTTCTCAAGTTTCCTAAACAGCAGCTTCCTCCAAAGAAG
AAACGGCGAGTTGGAACCACTGTTCACTGTGACTATTTGAATAGACCTCATAAGTCCATCCACCGGCGCC
GCACAGACCCTATGGTGACGCTGTCGTCCATCTTGGAGTCTATCATCAATGACATGAGAGATCTTCCAAA
TACATACCCTTTCCACACTCCAGTCAATGCAAAGGTTGTAAAGGACTACTACAAAATCATCACTCGGCCA
ATGGACCTACAAACACTCCGCGAAAACGTGCGTAAACGCCTCTACCCATCTCGGGAAGAGTTCAGAGAGC
ATCTGGAGCTAATTGTGAAAAATAGTGCAACCTACAATGGGCCAAAACACTCATTGACTCAGATCTCTCA
ATCCATGCTGGATCTCTGTGATGAAAAACTCAAAGAGAAAGAAGACAAATTAGCTCGCTTAGAGAAAGCT
ATCAACCCCTTGCTGGATGATGATGACCAAGTGGCGTTTTCTTTCATTCTGGACAACATTGTCACCCAGA
AAATGATGGCAGTTCCAGATTCTTGGCCATTTCATCACCCAGTTAATAAGAAATTTGTTCCAGATTATTA
CAAAGTGATTGTCAATCCAATGGATTTAGAGACCATACGTAAGAACATCTCCAAGCACAAGTATCAGAGT
CGGGAGAGCTTTCTGGATGATGTAAACCTTATTCTGGCCAACAGTGTTAAGTATAATGGACCTGAGAGTC
AGTATACTAAGACTGCCCAGGAGATTGTGAACGTCTGTTACCAGACATTGACTGAGTATGATGAACATTT
GACTCAACTTGAGAAGGATATTTGTACTGCTAAAGAAGCAGCTTTGGAGGAAGCAGAATTAGAAAGCCTG
GACCCAATGACCCCAGGGCCCTACACGCCTCAGGCTAAGCCTCCTGATTTGTATGATACCAACACATCCC
TCAGTATGTCTCGAGATGCCTCTGTATTTCAAGATGAGAGCAATATGTCTGTCTTGGATATTCCCAGTGC
CACTCCAGAAAAGCAGGTAACACAGGAAGGTGAAGATGGAGATGGTGATCTTGCAGATGAAGAGGAAGGA
ACTGTACAACAGCCTCAAGCCAGTGTCCTGTATGAGGATTTGCTTATGTCTGAAGGAGAAGATGATGAGG
AAGATGCTGGGAGTGATGAAGAAGGAGACAATCCTTTCTCTGCTATCCAGCTGAGTGAAAGTGGAAGTGA
CTCTGATGTGGGATCTGGTGGAATAAGACCCAAACAACCCCGCATGCTTCAGGAGAACACAAGGATGGAC
ATGGAAAATGAAGAAAGCATGATGTCCTATGAGGGAGACGGTGGGGAGGCTTCCCATGGTTTGGAGGATA
GCAACATCAGTTATGGGAGCTATGAGGAGCCTGATCCCAAGTCGAACACCCAAGACACAAGCTTCAGCAG
CATCGGTGGGTATGAGGTATCAGAGGAGGAAGAAGATGAGGAGGAGGAAGAGCAGCGCTCTGGGCCGAGC
GTACTAAGCCAGGTCCACCTGTCAGAGGACGAGGAGGACAGTGAGGATTTCCACTCCATTGCTGGGGACA
GTGACTTGGACTCTGATGAATAGTAATGAACTAGTCCGTAACTTGAAAGTATTTCGATTTCTTGGCTTTA
TATATCTTGTGGAAAGGACGAAACTTATTTATACTAGCAGAGGTCACGCGTTAAGTCGACAATCAACCTC
TGGATTACAAAATTTGTGAAAGATTGACTGGTATTCTTAACTATGTTGCTCCTTTTACGCTATGTGGATA
CGCTGCTTTAATGCCTTTGTATCATGCTATTGCTTCCCGTATGGCTTTCATTTTCTCCTCCTTGTATAAA
TCCTGGTTGCTGTCTCTTTATGAGGAGTTGTGGCCCGTTGTCAGGCAACGTGGCGTGGTGTGCACTGTGT
TTGCTGACGCAACCCCCACTGGTTGGGGCATTGCCACCACCTGTCAGCTCCTTTCCGGGACTTTCGCTTT
CCCCCTCCCTATTGCCACGGCGGAACTCATCGCCGCCTGCCTTGCCCGCTGCTGGACAGGGGCTCGGCTG
TTGGGCACTGACAATTCCGTGGTGTTGTCGGGGAAATCATCGTCCTTTCCTTGGCTGCTCGCCTGTGTTG
CCACCTGGATTCTGCGCGGGACGTCCTTCTGCTACGTCCCTTCGGCCCTCAATCCAGCGGACCTTCCTTC
CCGCGGCCTGCTGCCGGCTCTGCGGCCTCTTCCGCGTCTTCGCCTTCGCCCTCAGACGAGTCGGATCTCC
CTTTGGGCCGCCTCCCCGCGTCGACTTTAAGACCAATGACTTACAAGGCAGCTGTAGATCTTAGCCACTT
TTTAAAAGAAAAGGGGGGACTGGAAGGGCTAATTCACTCCCAACGAAGACAAGATCTGCTTTTTGCTTGT
ACTGGGTCTCTCTGGTTAGACCAGATCTGAGCCTGGGAGCTCTCTGGCTAACTAGGGAACCCACTGCTTA
AGCCTCAATAAAGCTTGCCTTGAGTGCTTCAAGTAGTGTGTGCCCGTCTGTTGTGTGACTCTGGTAACTA
GAGATCCCTCAGACCCTTTTAGTCAGTGTGGAAAATCTCTAGCAGTACGTATAGTAGTTCATGTCATCTT
ATTATTCAGTATTTATAACTTGCAAAGAAATGAATATCAGAGAGTGAGAGGAACTTGTTTATTGCAGCTT
ATAATGGTTACAAATAAAGCAATAGCATCACAAATTTCACAAATAAAGCATTTTTTTCACTGCATTCTAG
TTGTGGTTTGTCCAAACTCATCAATGTATCTTATCATGTCTGGCTCTAGCTATCCCGCCCCTAACTCCGC
CCATCCCGCCCCTAACTCCGCCCAGTTCCGCCCATTCTCCGCCCCATGGCTGACTAATTTTTTTTATTTA
TGCAGAGGCCGAGGCCGCCTCGGCCTCTGAGCTATTCCAGAAGTAGTGAGGAGGCTTTTTTGGAGGCCTA
GGGACGTACCCAATTCGCCCTATAGTGAGTCGTATTACGCGCGCTCACTGGCCGTCGTTTTACAACGTCG
TGACTGGGAAAACCCTGGCGTTACCCAACTTAATCGCCTTGCAGCACATCCCCCTTTCGCCAGCTGGCGT
AATAGCGAAGAGGCCCGCACCGATCGCCCTTCCCAACAGTTGCGCAGCCTGAATGGCGAATGGG
[124 nt withheld, positions 8465-8588]
C
[91 nt withheld, positions 8590-8680]
A
[49 nt withheld, positions 8682-8730]
CCTTTGACGTTGGAGTCCACGTTCTTT
[37 nt withheld, positions 8758-8794]
ACCCTATCTCGGTCTATTCTTTTGATTTATAAGGGATTTTGCCGATTTCGGCCTATTGGTTAAAAAATGA
GCTGATTTAACAAAAATTTAACGCGAATTTTAACAAAATATTAACGCTTACAATTTAGGTGGCACTTTTC
GGGGAAATGTGCGCGGAACCCCTATTTGTTTATTTTTCTAAATACATTCAAATATGTATCCGCTCATGAG
ACAATAACCCTGATAAATGCTTCAATAATATTGAAAAAGGAAGAGTATGAGTATTCAACATTTCCGTGTC
GCCCTTATTCCCTTTTTTGCGGCATTTTGCCTTCCTGTTTTTGCTCACCCAGAAACGCTGGTGAAAGTAA
AAGATGCTGAAGATCAGTTGGGTGCACGAGTGGGTTACATCGAACTGGATCTCAACAGCGGTAAGATCCT
TGAGAGTTTTCGCCCCGAAGAACGTTTTCCAATGATGAGCACTTTTAAAGTTCTGCTATGTGGCGCGGTA
TTATCCCGTATTGACGCCGGGCAAGAGCAACTCGGTCGCCGCATACACTATTCTCAGAATGACTTGGTTG
AGTACTCACCAGTCACAGAAAAGCATCTTACGGATGGCATGACAGTAAGAGAATTATGCAGTGCTGCCAT
AACCATGAGTGATAACACTGCGGCCAACTTACTTCTGACAACGATCGGAGGACCGAAGGAGCTAACCGCT
TTTTTGCACAACATGGGGGATCATGTAACTCGCCTTGATCGTTGGGAACCGGAGCTGAATGAAGCCATAC
CAAACGACGAGCGTGACACCACGATGCCTGTAGCAATGGCAACAACGTTGCGCAAACTATTAACTGGCGA
ACTACTTACTCTAGCTTCCCGGCAACAATTAATAGACTGGATGGAGGCGGATAAAGTTGCAGGACCACTT
CTGCGCTCGGCCCTTCCGGCTGGCTGGTTTATTGCTGATAAATCTGGAGCCGGTGAGCGTGGGTCTCGCG
GTATCATTGCAGCACTGGGGCCAGATGGTAAGCCCTCCCGTATCGTAGTTATCTACACGACGGGGAGTCA
GGCAACTATGGATGAACGAAATAGACAGATCGCTGAGATAGGTGCCTCACTGATTAAGCATTGGTAACTG
TCAGACCAAGTTTACTCATATATACTTTAGATTGATTTAAAACTTCATTTTTAATTTAAAAGGATCTAGG
TGAAGATCCTTTTTGATAATCTCATGACCAAAATCCCTTAACGTGAGTTTTCGTTCCACTGAGCGTCAGA
CCCCGTAGAAAAGATCAAAGGATCTTCTTGAGATCCTTTTTTTCTGCGCGTAATCTGCTGCTTGCAAACA
AAAAAACCACCGCTACCAGCGGTGGTTTGTTTGCCGGATCAAGAGCTACCAACTCTTTTTCCGAAGGTAA
CTGGCTTCAGCAGAGCGCAGATACCAAATACTGTTCTTCTAGTGTAGCCGTAGTTAGGCCACCACTTCAA
GAACTCTGTAGCACCGCCTACATACCTCGCTCTGCTAATCCTGTTACCAGTGGCTGCTGCCAGTGGCGAT
AAGTCGTGTCTTACCGGGTTGGACTCAAGACGATAGTTACCGGATAAGGCGCAGCGGTCGGGCTGAACGG
GGGGTTCGTGCACACAGCCCAGCTTGGAGCGAACGACCTACACCGAACTGAGATACCTACAGCGTGAGCT
ATGAGAAAGCGCCACGCTTCCCGAAGGGAGAAAGGCGGACAGGTATCCGGTAAGCGGCAGGGTCGGAACA
GGAGAGCGCACGAGGGAGCTTCCAGGGGGAAACGCCTGGTATCTTTATAGTCCTGTCGGGTTTCGCCACC
TCTGACTTGAGCGTCGATTTTTGTGATGCTCGTCAGGGGGGCGGAGCCTATGGAAAAACGCCAGCAACGC
GGCCTTTTTACGGTTCCTGGCCTTTTGCTGGCCTTTTGCTCACATGTTCTTTCCTGCGTTATCCCCTGAT
TCTGTGGATAACCGTATTACCGCCTTTGAGTGAGCTGATACCGCTCGCCGCAGCCGAACGACCGAGCGCA
GCGAGTCAGTGAGCGAGGAAGCGGAAGAGCGCCCAATACGCAAACCGCCTCTCCCCGCGCGTTGGCCGAT
TCATTAATGCAGCTGGCACGACAGGTTTCCCGACTGGAAAGCGGGCAGTGAGCGCAACGCAATTAATGTG
AGTTAGCTCACTCATTAGGCACCCCAGGCTTTACACTTTATGCTTCCGGCTCGTATGTTGTGTGGAATTG
TGAGCGGATAACAATTTCACACAGGAAACAGCTATGACCATGATTACGCCAAGCGCGCAATTAACCCTCA
CTAAAGGGAACAAAAGCTGGAGCTGCAAGCTTAATGTAGTCTTATGCAATACTCTTGTAGTCTTGCAACA
TGGTAACGATGAGTTAGCAACATGCCTTACAAGGAGAGAAAAAGCACCGTGCATGCCGATTGGTGGAAGT
AAGGTGGTACGATCGTGCCTTATTAGGAAGGCAACAGACGGGTCTGACATGGATTGGACGAACCACTGAA
TTGCCGCATTGCAGAGATATTGTATTTAAGTGCCTAGCTCGATACATAAACGGGTCTCTCTGGTTAGACC
AGATCTGAGCCTGGGAGCTCTCTGGCTAACTAGGGAACCCACTGCTTAAGCCTCAATAAAGCTTGCCTTG
AGTGCTTCAAGTAGTGTGTGCCCGTCTGTTGTGTGACTCTGGTAACTAGAGATCCCTCAGACCCTTTTAG
TCAGTGTGGAAAATCTCTAGCAGTGGCGCCCGAACAGGGACTTGAAAGCGAAAGGGAAACCAGAGGAGCT
CTCTCGACGCAGGACTCGGCTTGCTGAAGCGCGCACGGCAAGAGGCGAGGGGCGGCGACTGGTGAGTACG
CCAAAAATTTTGACTAGCGGAGGCTAGAAGGAGAGAGATGGGTGCGAGAGCGTCAGTATTAAGCGGGGGA
GAATTAGATCGCGATGGGAAAAAATTCGGTTAAGGCCAGGGGGAAAGAAAAAATATAAATTAAAACATAT
AGTATGGGCAAGCAGGGAGCTAGAACGATTCGCAGTTAATCCTGGCCTGTTAGAAACATCAGAAGGCTGT
AGACAAATACTGGGACAGCTACAACCATCCCTTCAGACAGGATCAGAAGAACTTAGATCATTATATAATA
CAGTAGCAACCCTCTATTGTGTGCATCAAAGGATAGAGATAAAAGACACCAAGGAAGCTTTAGACAAGAT
AGAGGAAGAGCAAAACAAAAGTAAGACCACCGCACAGCAAGCGGCCGCTGATCTTCAGACCTGGAGGAGG
AGATATGAGGGACAATTGGAGAAGTGAATTATATAAATATAAAGTAGTAAAAATTGAACCATTAGGAGTA
GCACCCACCAAGGCAAAGAGAAGAGTGGTGCAGAGAGAAAAAAGAGCAGTGGGAATAGGAGCTTTGTTCC
TTGGGTTCTTGGGAGCAGCAGGAAGCACTATGGGCGCAGCGTCAATGACGCTGACGGTACAGGCCAGACA
ATTATTGTCTGGTATAGTGCAGCAGCAGAACAATTTGCTGAGGGCTATTGAGGCGCAACAGCATCTGTTG
CAACTCACAGTCTGGGGCATCAAGCAGCTCCAGGCAAGAATCCTGGCTGTGGAAAGATACCTAAAGGATC
AACAGCTCCTGGGGATTTGGGGTTGCTCTGGAAAACTCATTTGCACCACTGCTGTGCCTTGGAATGCTAG
TTGGAGTAATAAATCTCTGGAACAGATTTGGAATCACACGACCTGGATGGAGTGGGACAGAGAAATTAAC
AATTACACAAGCTTAATACACTCCTTAATTGAAGAATCGCAAAACCAGCAAGAAAAGAATGAACAAGAAT
TATTGGAATTAGATAAATGGGCAAGTTTGTGGAATTGGTTTAACATAACAAATTGGCTGTGGTATATAAA
ATTATTCATAATGATAGTAGGAGGCTTGGTAGGTTTAAGAATAGTTTTTGCTGTACTTTCTATAGTGAAT
AGAGTTAGGCAGGGATATTCACCATTATCGTTTCAGACCCACCTCCCAACCCCGAGGGGACCCATGCATT
GCATCTCAATTAGTCAGCAACCAGGTGTGGAAAGTCCCCAGGCTCCCCAGCAGGCAGAAGTATGCAAAGC
ATGCGTCTCAATTAGTCAGCAACCATAGTCCCGCCCCTAACTCCGCCCATCCCGCCCCTAACTCCGCCCA
GTTCCGCCCATTCTCCGCCCCATGGCTGACTAATTTTTTTTATTTATGCAGAGGCCGAGGCCGCCTCGGC
CTCTGAGCTATTCCAGAAGTAGTGAGGAGGCTTTTTTGGAGGCCTAGGCTTTTGCAAAAAGCTTTCTAGA
GGTACCACCGGAGCTTACCATGACCGAGTACAAGCCCACGGTGCGCCTCGCCACCCGCGACGACGTCCCC
AGGGCCGTACGCACCCTCGCCGCCGCGTTCGCCGACTACCCCGCCACGCGCCACACCGTCGATCCGGACC
GCCACATCGAGCGGGTCACCGAGCTGCAAGAACTCTTCCTCACGCGCGTCGGGCTCGACATCGGCAAGGT
GTGGGTCGCGGACGACGGCGCCGCCGTGGCGGTCTGGACCACGCCGGAGAGCGTCGAAGCGGGGGCGGTG
TTCGCCGAGATCGGCCCGCGCATGGCCGAGTTGAGCGGTTCCCGGCTGGCCGCGCAGCAACAGATGGAAG
GCCTCCTGGCGCCGCACCGGCCCAAGGAGCCCGCGTGGTTCCTGGCCACCGTCGGCGTCTCGCCCGACCA
CCAGGGCAAGGGTCTGGGCAGCGCCGTCGTGCTCCCCGGAGTGGAGGCGGCCGAGCGCGCCGGGGTGCCC
GCCTTCCTGGAGACCTCCGCGCCCCGCAACCTCCCCTTCTACGAGCGGCTCGGCTTCACCGTCACCGCCG
ACGTCGAGGTGCCCGAAGGACCGCGCACCTGGTGCATGACCCGCAAGCCCGGTGCCAGTTAACGAATTCT
AGATCTTGAGACAAATGGCAGTATTCATCCACAATTTTAAAAGAAAAGGGGGGATTGGGGGGTACAGTGC
AGGGGAAAGAATAGTAGACATAATAGCAACAGACATACAAACTAAAGAATTACAAAAACAAATTACAAAA
ATTCAAAATTTTCGGGTTTATTACAGGGACAGCAGAGATCCACTTTGGCGCCGGCTCGAGGCCTGCAGGT
GCAAAGATGGATAAAGTTTTAAACAGAGAGGAATCTTTGCAGCTAATGGACCTTCTAGGTCTTGAAAGGA
GTGGGAATT
