>Addgene plasmid #144010 | TFORF2324 | depositor partial sequence | sequence record 284154 | Insert
ACCGCCACCATGGGACCCGGCTGCGATTTGCTGCTGCGGACAGCAGCTACCATCACTGCTGCCGCCATCA
TGTCAGACACGGACAGCGACGAAGATTCCGCTGGAGGCGGCCCATTTTCTTTAGCGGGTTTCCTTTTCGG
CAACATCAATGGAGCCGGGCAGCTGGAGGGGGAAAGCGTCTTGGATGATGAATGTAAGAAGCACTTGGCA
GGCTTGGGGGCTTTGGGGCTGGGCAGCCTGATCACTGAACTCACGGCAAATGAAGAATTGACCGGGACTG
ACGGTGCCTTGGTAAATGATGAAGGGTGGGTTAGGAGTACAGAAGATGCTGTGGACTATTCAGACATCAA
TGAGGTGGCAGAAGATGAAAGCCGAAGATACCAGCAGACGATGGGGAGCTTGCAGCCCCTTTGCCACTCA
GATTATGATGAAGATGACTATGATGCTGATTGTGAAGACATTGATTGCAAGTTGATGCCTCCTCCACCTC
CACCCCCGGGACCAATGAAGAAGGATAAGGACCAGGATTCTATTACTGGTGTGTCTGAAAATGGAGAAGG
CATCATCTTGCCCTCCATCATTGCCCCTTCCTCTTTGGCCTCAGAGAAAGTGGACTTCAGTAGTTCCTCT
GACTCAGAATCTGAGATGGGACCTCAGGAAGCAACACAGGCAGAATCTGAAGATGGAAAGCTGACCCTTC
CATTGGCTGGGATTATGCAGCATGATGCCACCAAGCTGTTGCCAAGTGTCACAGAACTTTTTCCAGAATT
TCGACCTGGAAAGGTGTTACGTTTTCTACGTCTTTTTGGACCAGGGAAGAATGTCCCATCTGTTTGGCGG
AGTGCTCGGAGAAAGAGGAAGAAGAAGCACCGTGAGCTGATACAGGAAGAGCAGATCCAGGAGGTGGAGT
GCTCAGTAGAATCAGAAGTCAGCCAGAAGTCTTTGTGGAACTACGACTACGCTCCACCACCACCTCCAGA
GCAGTGTCTCTCTGATGATGAAATCACGATGATGGCTCCTGTGGAGTCCAAATTTTCCCAATCAACTGGA
GATATAGATAAAGTGACAGATACCAAACCAAGAGTGGCTGAGTGGCGTTATGGGCCTGCCCGACTGTGGT
ATGATATGCTGGGTGTCCCTGAAGATGGCAGTGGGTTTGACTATGGCTTCAAACTGAGAAAGACAGAACA
TGAACCTGTGATAAAATCTAGAATGATAGAGGAATTTAGGAAACTTGAGGAAAACAATGGCACTGATCTT
CTGGCTGATGAAAACTTCCTGATGGTGACACAGCTGCATTGGGAGGATGATATCATCTGGGATGGGGAGG
ATGTCAAACACAAAGGGACAAAACCTCAGCGTGCAAGCCTGGCAGGCTGGCTTCCTTCTAGCATGACTAG
GAATGCGATGGCTTACAATGTTCAGCAAGGTTTTGCAGCCACTCTTGATGATGACAAACCTTGGTACTCC
ATTTTTCCCATTGACAATGAGGATCTGGTATATGGACGCTGGGAGGACAATATCATTTGGGATGCTCAGG
CCATGCCCCGGCTGTTGGAACCTCCTGTTTTGACACTTGATCCCAATGATGAGAACCTCATTTTGGAAAT
TCCTGATGAGAAGGAAGAGGCCACCTCTAACTCCCCCTCCAAGGAGAGTAAGAAGGAATCATCTCTGAAG
AAGAGTCGAATTCTCTTAGGGAAAACAGGAGTCATCAAGGAGGAACCACAGCAGAACATGTCTCAGCCAG
AAGTGAAAGATCCATGGAATCTCTCCAATGATGAGTATTATTATCCCAAGCAACAGGGTCTTCGAGGCAC
CTTTGGAGGGAATATTATCCAGCATTCAATTCCTGCTGTGGAATTACGGCAGCCCTTCTTTCCCACCCAC
ATGGGGCCCATCAAACTCCGGCAGTTCCATCGCCCACCTCTGAAAAAGTACTCATTTGGTGCACTTTCTC
AGCCAGGTCCCCACTCAGTCCAACCTTTGCTAAAGCACATCAAAAAAAAGGCCAAGATGAGAGAACAAGA
GAGGCAAGCTTCAGGTGGTGGAGAGATGTTTTTTATGCGCACACCTCAGGACCTCACAGGCAAAGATGGT
GATCTTATTCTTGCAGAATATAGTGAGGAAAATGGACCCTTAATGATGCAGGTTGGCATGGCAACCAAGA
TAAAGAACTATTATAAACGGAAACCTGGAAAAGATCCTGGAGCACCAGATTGTAAATATGGGGAAACTGT
TTACTGCCATACATCTCCTTTCCTGGGTTCTCTCCATCCTGGCCAATTGCTGCAAGCATTTGAGAACAAC
CTTTTTCGTGCTCCAATTTATCTTCATAAGATGCCAGAAACTGATTTCTTGATCATTCGGACAAGACAGG
GTTACTATATTCGGGAATTAGTGGATATTTTTGTGGTTGGCCAGCAGTGTCCCTTGTTTGAAGTTCCTGG
GCCTAACTCCAAAAGGGCCAATACGCATATTCGAGACTTTCTACAGGTTTTTATTTACCGCCTTTTCTGG
AAAAGTAAAGATCGGCCACGGAGGATACGAATGGAAGATATAAAAAAAGCCTTTCCTTCCCATTCAGAAA
GCAGCATCCGGAAGAGGCTAAAGCTCTGCGCTGACTTCAAACGCACAGGGATGGACTCAAACTGGTGGGT
GCTTAAGTCTGATTTTCGTTTACCAACGGAAGAAGAGATCAGAGCTATGGTGTCACCAGAGCAGTGCTGT
GCTTATTATAGCATGATAGCTGCAGAGCAACGACTGAAGGATGCTGGCTATGGTGAGAAATCCTTTTTTG
CTCCAGAAGAAGAAAATGAGGAAGATTTCCAGATGAAGATTGATGATGAAGTTCGCACTGCCCCTTGGAA
CACCACAAGGGCCTTCATTGCTGCCATGAAGGGCAAGTGTCTGCTAGAGGTGACTGGGGTGGCAGATCCC
ACGGGGTGTGGTGAAGGATTCTCCTATGTGAAGATTCCAAACAAACCAACACAGCAGAAGGATGATAAAG
AACCGCAGCCAGTGAAGAAGACAGTGACAGGAACAGATGCAGACCTTCGTCGCCTTTCCCTGAAAAATGC
CAAGCAACTTCTACGTAAATTTGGTGTGCCTGAGGAAGAGATTAAAAAGTTGTCCCGCTGGGAAGTGATT
GATGTGGTGCGCACAATGTCAACAGAACAGGCTCGTTCTGGAGAGGGGCCCATGAGTAAATTTGCCCGTG
GATCAAGGTTTTCTGTGGCTGAGCATCAAGAGCGTTACAAAGAGGAATGTCAGCGCATCTTTGACCTACA
GAACAAGGTTCTGTCATCAACTGAAGTCTTATCAACTGACACAGACAGCAGCTCAGCTGAAGATAGTGAC
TTTGAAGAAATGGGAAAGAACATTGAGAACATGTTGCAGAACAAGAAAACCAGCTCTCAGCTTTCACGTG
AACGGGAGGAACAGGAGCGGAAGGAACTACAGCGAATGCTACTGGCAGCAGGCTCAGCAGCATCCGGAAA
CAATCACAGAGATGATGACACAGCTTCCGTGACTAGCCTTAACTCTTCTGCCACTGGACGCTGTCTCAAG
ATTTATCGCACGTTTCGAGATGAAGAGGGGAAAGAGTATGTTCGCTGTGAGACAGTCCGAAAACCAGCTG
TCATTGATGCCTATGTGCGCATACGGACTACAAAAGATGAGGAATTCATTCGAAAATTTGCCCTTTTTGA
TGAACAACATCGGGAAGAGATGCGAAAAGAACGGCGGAGGATTCAAGAGCAACTGAGGCGGCTTAAGAGG
AACCAGGAAAAGGAGAAGCTTAAGGGTCCTCCTGAGAAGAAGCCCAAGAAAATGAAGGAGCGTCCTGACC
TAAAACTGAAATGTGGGGCATGTGGTGCCATTGGACACATGAGGACTAACAAATTCTGCCCCCTCTATTA
TCAAACAAATGCGCCACCTTCCAACCCTGTTGCCATGACAGAAGAACAGGAGGAGGAGTTGGAAAAGACA
GTCATTCATAATGATAATGAAGAACTTATCAAGGTTGAAGGGACCAAAATTGTCTTGGGGAAACAGCTAA
TTGAGAGTGCGGATGAGGTTCGCAGAAAATCTCTGGTTCTCAAGTTTCCTAAACAGCAGCTTCCTCCAAA
GAAGAAACGGCGAGTTGGAACCACTGTTCACTGTGACTATTTGAATAGACCTCATAAGTCCATCCACCGG
CGCCGCACAGACCCTATGGTGACGCTGTCGTCCATCTTGGAGTCTATCATCAATGACATGAGAGATCTTC
CAAATACATACCCTTTCCACACTCCAGTCAATGCAAAGGTTGTAAAGGACTACTACAAAATCATCACTCG
GCCAATGGACCTACAAACACTCCGCGAAAACGTGCGTAAACGCCTCTACCCATCTCGGGAAGAGTTCAGA
GAGCATCTGGAGCTAATTGTGAAAAATAGTGCAACCTACAATGGGCCAAAACACTCATTGACTCAGATCT
CTCAATCCATGCTGGATCTCTGTGATGAAAAACTCAAAGAGAAAGAAGACAAATTAGCTCGCTTAGAGAA
AGCTATCAACCCCTTGCTGGATGATGATGACCAAGTGGCGTTTTCTTTCATTCTGGACAACATTGTCACC
CAGAAAATGATGGCAGTTCCAGATTCTTGGCCATTTCATCACCCAGTTAATAAGAAATTTGTTCCAGATT
ATTACAAAGTGATTGTCAATCCAATGGATTTAGAGACCATACGTAAGAACATCTCCAAGCACAAGTATCA
GAGTCGGGAGAGCTTTCTGGATGATGTAAACCTTATTCTGGCCAACAGTGTTAAGTATAATGGACCTGAG
AGTCAGTATACTAAGACTGCCCAGGAGATTGTGAACGTCTGTTACCAGACATTGACTGAGTATGATGAAC
ATTTGACTCAACTTGAGAAGGATATTTGTACTGCTAAAGAAGCAGCTTTGGAGGAAGCAGAATTAGAAAG
CCTGGACCCAATGACCCCAGGGCCCTACACGCCTCAGGCTAAGCCTCCTGATTTGTATGATACCAACACA
TCCCTCAGTATGTCTCGAGATGCCTCTGTATTTCAAGATGAGAGCAATATGTCTGTCTTGGATATTCCCA
GTGCCACTCCAGAAAAGCAGGTAACACAGGAAGGTGAAGATGGAGATGGTGATCTTGCAGATGAAGAGGA
AGGAACTGTACAACAGCCTCAAGCCAGTGTCCTGTATGAGGATTTGCTTATGTCTGAAGGAGAAGATGAT
GAGGAAGATGCTGGGAGTGATGAAGAAGGAGACAATCCTTTCTCTGCTATCCAGCTGAGTGAAAGTGGAA
GTGACTCTGATGTGGGATCTGGTGGAATAAGACCCAAACAACCCCGCATGCTTCAGGAGAACACAAGGAT
GGACATGGAAAATGAAGAAAGCATGATGTCCTATGAGGGAGACGGTGGGGAGGCTTCCCATGGTTTGGAG
GATAGCAACATCAGTTATGGGAGCTATGAGGAGCCTGATCCCAAGTCGAACACCCAAGACACAAGCTTCA
GCAGCATCGGTGGGTATGAGGTATCAGAGGAGGAAGAAGATGAGGAGGAGGAAGAGCAGCGCTCTGGGCC
GAGCGTACTAAGCCAGGTCCACCTGTCAGAGGACGAGGAGGACAGTGAGGATTTCCACTCCATTGCTGGG
GACAGTGACTTGGACTCTGATGAATAGTAATGAACTAGTCCGTAACTTGAAAGTATTTCGATTTCTTGGC
TTTATATATCTTGTGGAAAGGACGAAACTTATTTATACTAGCAGAGGTC
