>Addgene plasmid #144010 | TFORF2324 | depositor partial sequence | sequence record 284155 | Barcode
AACTTATTTATACTAGCAGAGGTC
